Addgene plasmid #119174: pJKW1413
Purpose: Yeast expression plasmid for Pm4CL1
Depositing lab: Jing-Ke Weng. Depositing organization: Whitehead Institute for Biomedical Research. Publication: The biosynthetic origin of psychoactive kavalactones in kava. Pluskal T, Torrens-Spence MP, Fallon TR, De Abreu A, Shi CH, Weng JK. Nat Plants. 2019 Jul 22. pii: 10.1038/s41477-019-0474-0. doi: 10.1038/s41477-019-0474-0. PubMed 31332312.
Backbone
  Vector backbone: p425TEF
  Backbone size w/o insert (bp): 7463
  Total vector size (bp): 9107
  Vector type: Yeast Expression
  Selectable markers: LEU2
Growth in bacteria
  Bacterial resistance: Ampicillin, 100 μg/mL
  Growth temperature: 37°C
  Growth strain: DH5alpha
  Copy number: High Copy
Gene/Insert
  Gene/Insert name: Pm4CL1
  Species: Piper methysticum
  Insert size (bp): 1638
  GenBank ID: MK058492
  Promoter: TEF1
  Cloning method: Gibson Cloning
  Sequencing primers: 5′ TACTTCTTGCTCATTAGAAAGA; 3′ tcgaggtcgacggtatcgataa
Terms and licenses: Academic/Nonprofit Terms; Industry Terms: Not Available to Industry
How to cite: pJKW1413 was a gift from Jing-Ke Weng (Addgene plasmid # 119174 ; http://n2t.net/addgene:119174 ; RRID:Addgene_119174)
