[The description below was written by a language model from this plasmid's Addgene catalogue record and pLannotate feature annotations shown in this document.]
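Description:
pJKW1413 is a yeast expression plasmid of about 9.1 kb built on the p425TEF backbone, an episomal E. coli–Saccharomyces cerevisiae shuttle vector. In yeast it replicates from the 2μ origin and is selected by complementation of leucine auxotrophy through the LEU2 marker, which is carried with its own promoter. In bacteria it is maintained at high copy from a ColE1/pUC-type origin with ampicillin resistance (bla). The backbone also retains pBluescript-derived remnants that play no role in yeast expression. These include an f1 origin, lac promoter/operator and lacZα fragments, T3 and T7 promoters flanking the cloning region, and short fragments annotated as lacI, bom, rop and neighbouring yeast genomic sequence next to LEU2.

The payload is Pm4CL1 from kava (Piper methysticum), an insert of about 1.6 kb introduced by Gibson cloning. It sits between the constitutive S. cerevisiae TEF1 promoter and the CYC1 transcription terminator, with a fragment of the multiple cloning site remaining downstream of the coding sequence. The automated annotation labels this open reading frame as tobacco 4CL2. This reflects homology to a characterised 4-coumarate-CoA ligase rather than the true source, and it is consistent with the insert encoding a 4CL-family enzyme. No epitope tags or reporters are annotated.

The plasmid provides strong constitutive expression of Pm4CL1 in leucine-auxotrophic yeast. It was deposited in connection with work on the biosynthetic origin of kavalactones in kava, where a construct of this kind could supply the CoA-ligase step for pathway reconstitution, although the record does not describe specific experiments.
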