Features (pLannotate 1.2.2; 23 found; start..end, strand, type, name):
     69..1411    +  rep_origin     2μ ori: yeast 2μ plasmid origin of replication
   1438..1542    +  promoter       AmpR promoter: bla
   1543..2403    +  CDS            AmpR: β-lactamase; bla; confers resistance to ampicillin, carbenicillin, and related antibiotics
   2574..3162    +  rep_origin     ori: high-copy-number ColE1/pMB1/pBR322/pUC origin of replication
   3345..3437    +  CDS            lacI (fragment): lac repressor; lacI; The lac repressor binds to the lac operator to inhibit transcription in E. coli. This inhibition can be relieved by adding lactose or isopropyl-β-D-thiogalactopyranoside (IPTG).
   3450..3471    +  protein_bind   CAP binding site: CAP binding activates transcription in the presence of cAMP. E. coli catabolite activator protein
   3486..3516    +  promoter       lac promoter: promoter for the E. coli lac operon
   3524..3540    +  protein_bind   lac operator: The lac repressor binds to the lac operator to inhibit transcription in E. coli. This inhibition can be relieved by adding lactose or isopropyl-β-D-thiogalactopyranoside (IPTG). lac repressor encoded by lacI
   3585..3603    +  promoter       T3 promoter: promoter for bacteriophage T3 RNA polymerase
   3621..4019    +  promoter       TEF1 promoter: S. cerevisiae TEF1; promoter for EF-1α
   4041..5666    +  CDS            4CL2: 4CL2_TOBAC - Experimental evidence at protein level: Swiss-Prot protein existence level 1. From Nicotiana tabacum (Common tobacco).
   5673..5735    +  misc_feature   MCS (fragment): pBluescript multiple cloning site
   5736..5983    +  terminator     CYC1 terminator: S. cerevisiae CYC1; transcription terminator for CYC1
   6002..6020    -  promoter       T7 promoter: promoter for bacteriophage T7 RNA polymerase
   6028..6183    +  CDS            lacZα (fragment): LacZα fragment of β-galactosidase; lacZ fragment
   6187..6615    +  rep_origin     f1 ori (sequence partly withheld): f1 bacteriophage origin of replication; arrow indicates direction of (+) strand synthesis
   6643..6695    -  misc_feature   bom (fragment): basis of mobility region from pBR322
   6726..6803    +  CDS            YO192_YEAST (fragment): Experimental evidence at protein level: Swiss-Prot protein existence level 1. From Saccharomyces cerevisiae (strain ATCC 204508 / S288c) (Baker's yeast).
   6943..7350    +  promoter       LEU2 promoter: S. cerevisiae LEU2
   7351..8445    +  CDS            LEU2: 3-isopropylmalate dehydrogenase, required for leucine biosynthesis; S. cerevisiae LEU2; yeast auxotrophic marker
   8807..8923    -  CDS            NFS1 (fragment): NFS1_YEAST - Also known as SPL1 From Saccharomyces cerevisiae (strain ATCC 204508 / S288c) (Baker's yeast).
   8922..8972    -  misc_feature   bom (fragment): basis of mobility region from pBR322
   9074..1       -  CDS            rop (fragment) (across the origin): Rop protein, which maintains plasmids at low copy number; rop
>Addgene plasmid #119174 | pJKW1413 | addgene full sequence | sequence record 230400 | Addgene NGS Result
GACGAAAGGGCCTCGTGATACGCCTATTTTTATAGGTTAATGTCATGATAATAATGGTTTCTTAGTATGA
TCCAATATCAAAGGAAATGATAGCATTGAAGGATGAGACTAATCCAATTGAGGAGTGGCAGCATATAGAA
CAGCTAAAGGGTAGTGCTGAAGGAAGCATACGATACCCCGCATGGAATGGGATAATATCACAGGAGGTAC
TAGACTACCTTTCATCCTACATAAATAGACGCATATAAGTACGCATTTAAGCATAAACACGCACTATGCC
GTTCTTCTCATGTATATATATATACAGGCAACACGCAGATATAGGTGCGACGTGAACAGTGAGCTGTATG
TGCGCAGCTCGCGTTGCATTTTCGGAAGCGCTCGTTTTCGGAAACGCTTTGAAGTTCCTATTCCGAAGTT
CCTATTCTCTAGAAAGTATAGGAACTTCAGAGCGCTTTTGAAAACCAAAAGCGCTCTGAAGACGCACTTT
CAAAAAACCAAAAACGCACCGGACTGTAACGAGCTACTAAAATATTGCGAATACCGCTTCCACAAACATT
GCTCAAAAGTATCTCTTTGCTATATATCTCTGTGCTATATCCCTATATAACCTACCCATCCACCTTTCGC
TCCTTGAACTTGCATCTAAACTCGACCTCTACATTTTTTATGTTTATCTCTAGTATTACTCTTTAGACAA
AAAAATTGTAGTAAGAACTATTCATAGAGTGAATCGAAAACAATACGAAAATGTAAACATTTCCTATACG
TAGTATATAGAGACAAAATAGAAGAAACCGTTCATAATTTTCTGACCAATGAAGAATCATCAACGCTATC
ACTTTCTGTTCACAAAGTATGCGCAATCCACATCGGTATAGAATATAATCGGGGATGCCTTTATCTTGAA
AAAATGCACCCGCAGCTTCGCTAGTAATCAGTAAACGCGGGAAGTGGAGTCAGGCTTTTTTTATGGAAGA
GAAAATAGACACCAAAGTAGCCTTCTTCTAACCTTAACGGACCTACAGTGCAAAAAGTTATCAAGAGACT
GCATTATAGAGCGCACAAAGGAGAAAAAAAGTAATCTAAGATGCTTTGTTAGAAAAATAGCGCTCTCGGG
ATGCATTTTTGTAGAACAAAAAAGAAGTATAGATTCTTTGTTGGTAAAATAGCGCTCTCGCGTTGCATTT
CTGTTCTGTAAAAATGCAGCTCAGATTCTTTGTTTGAAAAATTAGCGCTCTCGCGTTGCATTTTTGTTTT
ACAAAAATGAAGCACAGATTCTTCGTTGGTAAAATAGCGCTTTCGCGTTGCATTTCTGTTCTGTAAAAAT
GCAGCTCAGATTCTTTGTTTGAAAAATTAGCGCTCTCGCGTTGCATTTTTGTTCTACAAAATGAAGCACA
GATGCTTCGTTCAGGTGGCACTTTTCGGGGAAATGTGCGCGGAACCCCTATTTGTTTATTTTTCTAAATA
CATTCAAATATGTATCCGCTCATGAGACAATAACCCTGATAAATGCTTCAATAATATTGAAAAAGGAAGA
GTATGAGTATTCAACATTTCCGTGTCGCCCTTATTCCCTTTTTTGCGGCATTTTGCCTTCCTGTTTTTGC
TCACCCAGAAACGCTGGTGAAAGTAAAAGATGCTGAAGATCAGTTGGGTGCACGAGTGGGTTACATCGAA
CTGGATCTCAACAGCGGTAAGATCCTTGAGAGTTTTCGCCCCGAAGAACGTTTTCCAATGATGAGCACTT
TTAAAGTTCTGCTATGTGGCGCGGTATTATCCCGTATTGACGCCGGGCAAGAGCAACTCGGTCGCCGCAT
ACACTATTCTCAGAATGACTTGGTTGAGTACTCACCAGTCACAGAAAAGCATCTTACGGATGGCATGACA
GTAAGAGAATTATGCAGTGCTGCCATAACCATGAGTGATAACACTGCGGCCAACTTACTTCTGACAACGA
TCGGAGGACCGAAGGAGCTAACCGCTTTTTTGCACAACATGGGGGATCATGTAACTCGCCTTGATCGTTG
GGAACCGGAGCTGAATGAAGCCATACCAAACGACGAGCGTGACACCACGATGCCTGTAGCAATGGCAACA
ACGTTGCGCAAACTATTAACTGGCGAACTACTTACTCTAGCTTCCCGGCAACAATTAATAGACTGGATGG
AGGCGGATAAAGTTGCAGGACCACTTCTGCGCTCGGCCCTTCCGGCTGGCTGGTTTATTGCTGATAAATC
TGGAGCCGGTGAGCGTGGGTCTCGCGGTATCATTGCAGCACTGGGGCCAGATGGTAAGCCCTCCCGTATC
GTAGTTATCTACACGACGGGGAGTCAGGCAACTATGGATGAACGAAATAGACAGATCGCTGAGATAGGTG
CCTCACTGATTAAGCATTGGTAACTGTCAGACCAAGTTTACTCATATATACTTTAGATTGATTTAAAACT
TCATTTTTAATTTAAAAGGATCTAGGTGAAGATCCTTTTTGATAATCTCATGACCAAAATCCCTTAACGT
GAGTTTTCGTTCCACTGAGCGTCAGACCCCGTAGAAAAGATCAAAGGATCTTCTTGAGATCCTTTTTTTC
TGCGCGTAATCTGCTGCTTGCAAACAAAAAAACCACCGCTACCAGCGGTGGTTTGTTTGCCGGATCAAGA
GCTACCAACTCTTTTTCCGAAGGTAACTGGCTTCAGCAGAGCGCAGATACCAAATACTGTTCTTCTAGTG
TAGCCGTAGTTAGGCCACCACTTCAAGAACTCTGTAGCACCGCCTACATACCTCGCTCTGCTAATCCTGT
TACCAGTGGCTGCTGCCAGTGGCGATAAGTCGTGTCTTACCGGGTTGGACTCAAGACGATAGTTACCGGA
TAAGGCGCAGCGGTCGGGCTGAACGGGGGGTTCGTGCACACAGCCCAGCTTGGAGCGAACGACCTACACC
GAACTGAGATACCTACAGCGTGAGCTATGAGAAAGCGCCACGCTTCCCGAAGGGAGAAAGGCGGACAGGT
ATCCGGTAAGCGGCAGGGTCGGAACAGGAGAGCGCACGAGGGAGCTTCCAGGGGGAAACGCCTGGTATCT
TTATAGTCCTGTCGGGTTTCGCCACCTCTGACTTGAGCGTCGATTTTTGTGATGCTCGTCAGGGGGGCGG
AGCCTATGGAAAAACGCCAGCAACGCGGCCTTTTTACGGTTCCTGGCCTTTTGCTGGCCTTTTGCTCACA
TGTTCTTTCCTGCGTTATCCCCTGATTCTGTGGATAACCGTATTACCGCCTTTGAGTGAGCTGATACCGC
TCGCCGCAGCCGAACGACCGAGCGCAGCGAGTCAGTGAGCGAGGAAGCGGAAGAGCGCCCAATACGCAAA
CCGCCTCTCCCCGCGCGTTGGCCGATTCATTAATGCAGCTGGCACGACAGGTTTCCCGACTGGAAAGCGG
GCAGTGAGCGCAACGCAATTAATGTGAGTTAGCTCACTCATTAGGCACCCCAGGCTTTACACTTTATGCT
TCCGGCTCGTATGTTGTGTGGAATTGTGAGCGGATAACAATTTCACACAGGAAACAGCTATGACCATGAT
TACGCCAAGCGCGCAATTAACCCTCACTAAAGGGAACAAAAGCTGGAGCTCATAGCTTCAAAATGTTTCT
ACTCCTTTTTTACTCTTCCAGATTTTCTCGGACTCCGCGCATCGCCGTACCACTTCAAAACACCCAAGCA
CAGCATACTAAATTTCCCCTCTTTCTTCCTCTAGGGTGTCGTTAATTACCCGTACTAAAGGTTTGGAAAA
GAAAAAAGAGACCGCCTCGTTTCTTTTTCTTCGTCGAAAAAGGCAATAAAAATTTTTATCACGTTTCTTT
TTCTTGAAAATTTTTTTTTTGATTTTTTTCTCTTTCGATGACCTCCCATTGATATTTAAGTTAATAAACG
GTCTTCAATTTCTCAAGTTTCAGTTTCATTTTTCTTGTTCTATTACAACTTTTTTTACTTCTTGCTCATT
AGAAAGAAAGCATAGCAATCTAATCTAAGTTTTCTAGAACTAGTATGAAGATGGTAGTAGACACTATTGC
TACTGATCGATGTGTATACCGGTCTAAGCTGCCGGACATTGAGATCAAGAACGACATGTCGTTGCACAAT
TATTGTTTCCAGAACATTGGTGCTTACCGGGACAATCCTTGTCTCATCAATGGCAGCACCGGCGAGGTGT
ACACGTACGGCGAGGTGGAGACGACGGCGAGGAGGGTGGCCGCCGGGCTGCACCGGATGGGGGTGCAGCA
GCGGGAGGTGATCATGATCCTCCTCCCCAACTCGCCGGAGTTCGTCTTCGCCTTCCTCGGCGCCTCCTTC
CGCGGGGCCATGTCCACCACCGCCAACCCCTTCTACACGCCGCAGGAGATCGCCAAGCAGGTCAAGGCCT
CCGGCGCGAAGCTCATCGTCACCATGTCCGCCTACGTCGACAAGGTCAGGGACCTGGCCGAGGAGCGCGG
CGTCAAAGTGGTGTGCGTCGACGCGCCGCCCCCGGGGTGCTCCCACTTCTCCGAGCTGTCCGGCGCCGAC
GAGTCGGAGCTGCCCGAGGTGGATATTGACCCCGACGACGTGGTGGCGCTGCCATACTCCTCCGGCACCA
CCGGCCTCCCTAAAGGAGTGATGCTCACACACCGCAGCCAGGTGACGAGCGTTGCCCAGCAAGTCGACGG
CGAGAACCCGAATCTATACTTCCGGCCAGACGACGTCCTGCTCTGCGTTCTTCCCCTCTTCCACATCTAC
TCCCTCAACTCGGTGCTCTTCTGCGGCCTGCGCGTCGGGGCGGCGATCCTCATCATGCAGAAGTTCGAGA
TCACGGCGCTGATGGAGCTGGTGCAGAAGTACAAGGTGACCATTGCGCCCATCGTTCCGCCCATCGTTCT
TGCCATCGCCAAGAGCCCGCTCGTCGACAAGTACGACTTGTCGTCCATTCGGACGGTGATGTCCGGCGCC
GCCCCGATGGGGAAGGAGCTCGAAGACGCCGTCCGGGCCAAGCTTCCCAACGCCAAGCTCGGCCAGGGCT
ATGGGATGACGGAGGCAGGGCCAGTGCTGTCCATGTGTTTGGCCTTCGCCAAGGAGCCCTTCGAGATCAA
GTCTGGTTCTTGCGGCACCGTGGTCAGGAACGCCCAGCTCAAGATCGTCGACCCAGAAACCGGTGCCTAC
CTGCCCAGAAACCAACCCGGCGAAATTTGCATCCGAGGCTCCCAAATCATGAAAGGGTATCTTAATGACG
CGGCGGCTACGCAGAGGACGATCGACAAGGAAGGGTGGCTGCACACCGGCGACATTGGCTATGTCGACGA
CGACGAGGAGCTCTTCATTGTCGATAGGTTGAAGGAGATCATTAAGTACAAGGGCTTCCAAGTCGCCCCT
GCCGAGCTCGAAGCCATTCTCATTACTCACCCTAACATTGCTGATGCCGCTGTTGTCCCGATGAAAGATG
AGGCAGCAGGGGAAGTGCCAGTGGCATTTGTGGTGACCTCCAATGGATCAGTCATCAGTGAGGATGAGAT
CAAGCAGTTCATTAGCAAGCAGGTGGTGTTCTACAAGCGAATCAATCGAGTCTTTTTCGTTGATTCAATT
CCTAAAGCACCCTCTGGGAAGATTTTGAGGAAGGATTTGAGGGGAAGATTGGCAGCTGGTATACCCAAGT
AGACTAGTGGATCCCCCGGGCTGCAGGAATTCGATATCAAGCTTATCGATACCGTCGACCTCGAGTCATG
TAATTAGTTATGTCACGCTTACATTCACGCCCTCCCCCCACATCCGCTCTAACCGAAAAGGAAGGAGTTA
GACAACCTGAAGTCTAGGTCCCTATTTATTTTTTTATAGTTATGTTAGTATTAAGAACGTTATTTATATT
TCAAATTTTTCTTTTTTTTCTGTACAGACGCGTGTACGCATGTAACATTATACTGAAAACCTTGCTTGAG
AAGGTTTTGGGACGCTCGAAGGCTTTAATTTGCGGCCGGTACCCAATTCGCCCTATAGTGAGTCGTATTA
CGCGCGCTCACTGGCCGTCGTTTTACAACGTCGTGACTGGGAAAACCCTGGCGTTACCCAACTTAATCGC
CTTGCAGCACATCCCCCTTTCGCCAGCTGGCGTAATAGCGAAGAGGCCCGCACCGATCGCCCTTCCCAAC
AGTTGCGCAGCCTGAATGGCGAATGG
[124 nt withheld, positions 6187-6310]
C
[91 nt withheld, positions 6312-6402]
A
[49 nt withheld, positions 6404-6452]
CCTTTGACGTTGGAGTCCACGTTCTTT
[37 nt withheld, positions 6480-6516]
ACCCTATCTCGGTCTATTCTTTTGATTTATAAGGGATTTTGCCGATTTCGGCCTATTGGTTAAAAAATGA
GCTGATTTAACAAAAATTTAACGCGAATTTTAACAAAATATTAACGCTTACAATTTCCTGATGCGGTATT
TTCTCCTTACGCATCTGTGCGGTATTTCACACCGCATATCGACCGGTCGAGGAGAACTTCTAGTATATCT
ACATACCTAATATTATTGCCTTATTAAAAATGGAATCCCAACAATTACATCAAAATCCACATTCTCTTCA
AAATCAATTGTCCTGTACTTCCTTGTTCATGTGTGTTCAAAAACGTTATATTTATAGGATAATTATACTC
TATTTCTCAACAAGTAATTGGTTGTTTGGCCGAGCGGTCTAAGGCGCCTGATTCAAGAAATATCTTGACC
GCAGTTAACTGTGGGAATACTCAGGTATCGTAAGATGCAAGAGTTCGAATCTCTTAGCAACCATTATTTT
TTTCCTCAACATAACGAGAACACACAGGGGCGCTATCGCACAGAATCAAATTCGATGACTGGAAATTTTT
TGTTAATTTCAGAGGTCGCCTGACGCATATACCTTTTTCAACTGAAAAATTGGGAGAAAAAGGAAAGGTG
AGAGCGCCGGAACCGGCTTTTCATATAGAATAGAGAAGCGTTCATGACTAAATGCTTGCATCACAATACT
TGAAGTTGACAATATTATTTAAGGACCTATTGTTTTTTCCAATAGGTGGTTAGCAATCGTCTTACTTTCT
AACTTTTCTTACCTTTTACATTTCAGCAATATATATATATATATTTCAAGGATATACCATTCTAATGTCT
GCCCCTAAGAAGATCGTCGTTTTGCCAGGTGACCACGTTGGTCAAGAAATCACAGCCGAAGCCATTAAGG
TTCTTAAAGCTATTTCTGATGTTCGTTCCAATGTCAAGTTCGATTTCGAAAATCATTTAATTGGTGGTGC
TGCTATCGATGCTACAGGTGTTCCACTTCCAGATGAGGCGCTGGAAGCCTCCAAGAAGGCTGATGCCGTT
TTGTTAGGTGCTGTGGGTGGTCCTAAATGGGGTACCGGTAGTGTTAGACCTGAACAAGGTTTACTAAAAA
TCCGTAAAGAACTTCAATTGTACGCCAACTTAAGACCATGTAACTTTGCATCCGACTCTCTTTTAGACTT
ATCTCCAATCAAGCCACAATTTGCTAAAGGTACTGACTTCGTTGTTGTCAGAGAATTAGTGGGAGGTATT
TACTTTGGTAAGAGAAAGGAAGACGATGGTGATGGTGTCGCTTGGGATAGTGAACAATACACCGTTCCAG
AAGTGCAAAGAATCACAAGAATGGCCGCTTTCATGGCCCTACAACATGAGCCACCATTGCCTATTTGGTC
CTTGGATAAAGCTAATGTTTTGGCCTCTTCAAGATTATGGAGAAAAACTGTGGAGGAAACCATCAAGAAC
GAATTCCCTACATTGAAGGTTCAACATCAATTGATTGATTCTGCCGCCATGATCCTAGTTAAGAACCCAA
CCCACCTAAATGGTATTATAATCACCAGCAACATGTTTGGTGATATCATCTCCGATGAAGCCTCCGTTAT
CCCAGGTTCCTTGGGTTTGTTGCCATCTGCGTCCTTGGCCTCTTTGCCAGACAAGAACACCGCATTTGGT
TTGTACGAACCATGCCACGGTTCTGCTCCAGATTTGCCAAAGAATAAGGTCAACCCTATCGCCACTATCT
TGTCTGCTGCAATGATGTTGAAATTGTCATTGAACTTGCCTGAAGAAGGTAAGGCCATTGAAGATGCAGT
TAAAAAGGTTTTGGATGCAGGTATCAGAACTGGTGATTTAGGTGGTTCCAACAGTACCACCGAAGTCGGT
GATGCTGTCGCCGAAGAAGTTAAGAAAATCCTTGCTTAAAAAGATTCTCTTTTTTTATGATATTTGTACA
TAAACTTTATAAATGAAATTCATAATAGAAACGACACGAAATTACAAAATGGAATATGTTCATAGGGTAG
ACGAAACTATATACGCAATCTACATACATTTATCAAGAAGGAGAAAAAGGAGGATGTAAAGGAATACAGG
TAAGCAAATTGATACTAATGGCTCAACGTGATAAGGAAAAAGAATTGCACTTTAACATTAATATTGACAA
GGAGGAGGGCACCACACAAAAAGTTAGGTGTAACAGAAAATCATGAAACTATGATTCCTAATTTATATAT
TGGAGGATTTTCTCTAAAAAAAAAAAAATACAACAAATAAAAAACACTCAATGACCTGACCATTTGATGG
AGTTTAAGTCAATACCTTCTTGAACCATTTCCCATAATGGTGAAAGTTCCCTCAAGAATTTTACTCTGTC
AGAAACGGCCTTAACGACGTAGTCGATATGGTGCACTCTCAGTACAATCTGCTCTGATGCCGCATAGTTA
AGCCAGCCCCGACACCCGCCAACACCCGCTGACGCGCCCTGACGGGCTTGTCTGCTCCCGGCATCCGCTT
ACAGACAAGCTGTGACCGTCTCCGGGAGCTGCATGTGTCAGAGGTTTTCACCGTCATCACCGAAACGCGC
GA
